>Addgene plasmid #88840 | RHPMP140 (pLifeAct mOrange2) | depositor full sequence | sequence record 172448 | Full Sequence
TAGTTATTAATAGTAATCAATTACGGGGTCATTAGTTCATAGCCCATATATGGAGTTCCGCGTTACATAA
CTTACGGTAAATGGCCCGCCTGGCTGACCGCCCAACGACCCCCGCCCATTGACGTCAATAATGACGTATG
TTCCCATAGTAACGCCAATAGGGACTTTCCATTGACGTCAATGGGTGGAGTATTTACGGTAAACTGCCCA
CTTGGCAGTACATCAAGTGTATCATATGCCAAGTACGCCCCCTATTGACGTCAATGACGGTAAATGGCCC
GCCTGGCATTATGCCCAGTACATGACCTTATGGGACTTTCCTACTTGGCAGTACATCTACGTATTAGTCA
TCGCTATTACCATGGTGATGCGGTTTTGGCAGTACATCAATGGGCGTGGATAGCGGTTTGACTCACGGGG
ATTTCCAAGTCTCCACCCCATTGACGTCAATGGGAGTTTGTTTTGGCACCAAAATCAACGGGACTTTCCA
AAATGTCGTAACAACTCCGCCCCATTGACGCAAATGGGCGGTAGGCGTGTACGGTGGGAGGTCTATATAA
GCAGAGCTGGTTTAGTGAACCGTCAGATCCGCTAGCGCTACCGGACTCAGATCTCGAGCTCAAGCTTCGA
ATTCCACCATGGGCGTGGCCGACCTGATCAAGAAGTTCGAGAGCATCAGCAAGGAGGAGGGGGATCCACC
GGTCGCCACCATGGTGATGGTGAGCAAGGGCGAGGAGAATAATATGGCCATCATTAAGGAGTTCATGCGC
TTCAAGGTGCACATGGAGGGCACTGTGAACGGCCACGAGTTCGAGATCGAGGGCGAGGGCGAGGGCCACC
CCTACGAGGGCTTTCAGACCGCTAAGCTGAAGGTGACCAAGGGCGGCCCCCTGCCCTTCGCCTGGGACAT
CCTGTCCCCTCTCATCACCTACGGCTCCAAGGCCTACGTGAAGCACCCCGCCGACATCCCCGACTACTTC
AAGCTGTCCTTCCCCGAGGGCTTCAAGTGGGAGCGCGTGATGAACTACGAGGACGGCGGCGTGGTGACCG
TGACCCAGGACTCCTCTCTGCAGGACGGCGAGTTCATCTACAAGGTGAAGATGCGCGGCACCAACTTCCC
CTCCGACGGCCCCGTGATGCAGAAGAAGACCATGGGCTGGGAGGCCTCCTCCGAGCGGATGTACCCCGAG
GACGGCGCCCTGAAGGGCGAGATCAGGATGAGGCTGAAGCTGAAGGATGGCGGCCACTACACCTCCGAGG
TCAAGACTACCTACAAGGCCAAGAAGTCCGTGCTGCTGCCCGGCGCCTACATCGTCGGCATCAAGCTGGA
CATCACCTCCCACAACGAGGACTACACCATCGTGGAACAGTACGAACGCTCCGAGGCCCGCCACTCCACC
GGCGGCATGGACGAGCTGTACAAGTAAAGCGGCCGCGACTCTAGATCATAATCAGCCATACCACATTTGT
AGAGGTTTTACTTGCTTTAAAAAACCTCCCACACCTCCCCCTGAACCTGAAACATAAAATGAATGCAATT
GTTGTTGTTAACTTGTTTATTGCAGCTTATAATGGTTACAAATAAAGCAATAGCATCACAAATTTCACAA
ATAAAGCATTTTTTTCACTGCATTCTAGTTGTGGTTTGTCCAAACTCATCAATGTATCTTAAGGCGTAAA
TTGTAAGCGTTAATATTTTGTTAAAATTCGCGTTAAATTTTTGTTAAATCAGCTCATTTTTTAACCAATA
GGCCGAAATCGGCAAAATCCCTTATAAATCAAAAGAATAGACCGAGATAGGGT
[37 nt withheld, positions 1804-1840]
AAAGAACGTGGACTCCAACGTCAAAGG
[49 nt withheld, positions 1868-1916]
T
[91 nt withheld, positions 1918-2008]
G
[124 nt withheld, positions 2010-2133]
CAGGTGGCACTTTTCGGGGAAATGTGCGCGGAACCCCTATTTGTTTATTTTTCTAAATACATTCAAATAT
GTATCCGCTCATGAGACAATAACCCTGATAAATGCTTCAATAATATTGAAAAAGGAAGAGTCCTGAGGCG
GAAAGAACCAGCTGTGGAATGTGTGTCAGTTAGGGTGTGGAAAGTCCCCAGGCTCCCCAGCAGGCAGAAG
TATGCAAAGCATGCATCTCAATTAGTCAGCAACCAGGTGTGGAAAGTCCCCAGGCTCCCCAGCAGGCAGA
AGTATGCAAAGCATGCATCTCAATTAGTCAGCAACCATAGTCCCGCCCCTAACTCCGCCCATCCCGCCCC
TAACTCCGCCCAGTTCCGCCCATTCTCCGCCCCATGGCTGACTAATTTTTTTTATTTATGCAGAGGCCGA
GGCCGCCTCGGCCTCTGAGCTATTCCAGAAGTAGTGAGGAGGCTTTTTTGGAGGCCTAGGCTTTTGCAAA
GATCGATCAAGAGACAGGATGAGGATCGTTTCGCATGATTGAACAAGATGGATTGCACGCAGGTTCTCCG
GCCGCTTGGGTGGAGAGGCTATTCGGCTATGACTGGGCACAACAGACAATCGGCTGCTCTGATGCCGCCG
TGTTCCGGCTGTCAGCGCAGGGGCGCCCGGTTCTTTTTGTCAAGACCGACCTGTCCGGTGCCCTGAATGA
ACTGCAAGACGAGGCAGCGCGGCTATCGTGGCTGGCCACGACGGGCGTTCCTTGCGCAGCTGTGCTCGAC
GTTGTCACTGAAGCGGGAAGGGACTGGCTGCTATTGGGCGAAGTGCCGGGGCAGGATCTCCTGTCATCTC
ACCTTGCTCCTGCCGAGAAAGTATCCATCATGGCTGATGCAATGCGGCGGCTGCATACGCTTGATCCGGC
TACCTGCCCATTCGACCACCAAGCGAAACATCGCATCGAGCGAGCACGTACTCGGATGGAAGCCGGTCTT
GTCGATCAGGATGATCTGGACGAAGAGCATCAGGGGCTCGCGCCAGCCGAACTGTTCGCCAGGCTCAAGG
CGAGCATGCCCGACGGCGAGGATCTCGTCGTGACCCATGGCGATGCCTGCTTGCCGAATATCATGGTGGA
AAATGGCCGCTTTTCTGGATTCATCGACTGTGGCCGGCTGGGTGTGGCGGACCGCTATCAGGACATAGCG
TTGGCTACCCGTGATATTGCTGAAGAGCTTGGCGGCGAATGGGCTGACCGCTTCCTCGTGCTTTACGGTA
TCGCCGCTCCCGATTCGCAGCGCATCGCCTTCTATCGCCTTCTTGACGAGTTCTTCTGAGCGGGACTCTG
GGGTTCGAAATGACCGACCAAGCGACGCCCAACCTGCCATCACGAGATTTCGATTCCACCGCCGCCTTCT
ATGAAAGGTTGGGCTTCGGAATCGTTTTCCGGGACGCCGGCTGGATGATCCTCCAGCGCGGGGATCTCAT
GCTGGAGTTCTTCGCCCACCCTAGGGGGAGGCTAACTGAAACACGGAAGGAGACAATACCGGAAGGAACC
CGCGCTATGACGGCAATAAAAAGACAGAATAAAACGCACGGTGTTGGGTCGTTTGTTCATAAACGCGGGG
TTCGGTCCCAGGGCTGGCACTCTGTCGATACCCCACCGAGACCCCATTGGGGCCAATACGCCCGCGTTTC
TTCCTTTTCCCCACCCCACCCCCCAAGTTCGGGTGAAGGCCCAGGGCTCGCAGCCAACGTCGGGGCGGCA
GGCCCTGCCATAGCCTCAGGTTACTCATATATACTTTAGATTGATTTAAAACTTCATTTTTAATTTAAAA
GGATCTAGGTGAAGATCCTTTTTGATAATCTCATGACCAAAATCCCTTAACGTGAGTTTTCGTTCCACTG
AGCGTCAGACCCCGTAGAAAAGATCAAAGGATCTTCTTGAGATCCTTTTTTTCTGCGCGTAATCTGCTGC
TTGCAAACAAAAAAACCACCGCTACCAGCGGTGGTTTGTTTGCCGGATCAAGAGCTACCAACTCTTTTTC
CGAAGGTAACTGGCTTCAGCAGAGCGCAGATACCAAATACTGTCCTTCTAGTGTAGCCGTAGTTAGGCCA
CCACTTCAAGAACTCTGTAGCACCGCCTACATACCTCGCTCTGCTAATCCTGTTACCAGTGGCTGCTGCC
AGTGGCGATAAGTCGTGTCTTACCGGGTTGGACTCAAGACGATAGTTACCGGATAAGGCGCAGCGGTCGG
GCTGAACGGGGGGTTCGTGCACACAGCCCAGCTTGGAGCGAACGACCTACACCGAACTGAGATACCTACA
GCGTGAGCTATGAGAAAGCGCCACGCTTCCCGAAGGGAGAAAGGCGGACAGGTATCCGGTAAGCGGCAGG
GTCGGAACAGGAGAGCGCACGAGGGAGCTTCCAGGGGGAAACGCCTGGTATCTTTATAGTCCTGTCGGGT
TTCGCCACCTCTGACTTGAGCGTCGATTTTTGTGATGCTCGTCAGGGGGGCGGAGCCTATGGAAAAACGC
CAGCAACGCGGCCTTTTTACGGTTCCTGGCCTTTTGCTGGCCTTTTGCTCACATGTTCTTTCCTGCGTTA
TCCCCTGATTCTGTGGATAACCGTATTACCGCCATGCAT
Features (pLannotate 1.2.2; 15 found; start..end, strand, type, name):
     61..364     +  enhancer       CMV enhancer: human cytomegalovirus immediate early enhancer
    365..568     +  promoter       CMV promoter: human cytomegalovirus (CMV) immediate early promoter
    591..634     +  misc_feature   MCS (fragment): multiple cloning site
    639..710     +  CDS            ABP140 (fragment): AB140_YEAST - Also known as TRM140. Experimental evidence at protein level: Swiss-Prot protein existence level 1. S-adenosyl-L-methionine-dependent methyltransferase that mediates N(3)-methylcytidine modification of residue 32 of the tRNA anticodon loop of tRNA(Thr) and tRNA(Ser). Binds F-actin and shows weak F-actin cross-linking activity. From Saccharomyces cerevisiae (strain ATCC 204508 / S288c) (Baker's yeast).
    717..1424    +  CDS            PSmOrange2: PSmOrange2 is a photoconvertible orange fluorescent protein published in 2012, derived from Discosoma sp.. It has high acid sensitivity.
   1444..1527    +  CDS            large T antigen (fragment): large T antigen from SV40 (simian virus 40)
   1550..1671    +  polyA_signal   SV40 poly(A) signal: SV40 polyadenylation signal
   1705..2133    -  rep_origin     f1 ori (sequence partly withheld): f1 bacteriophage origin of replication; arrow indicates direction of (+) strand synthesis
   2160..2264    +  promoter       AmpR promoter: bla
   2266..2623    +  promoter       SV40 promoter: SV40 enhancer and early promoter
   2658..3452    +  CDS            NeoR/KanR: aminoglycoside phosphotransferase from Tn5; aph(3')-II (or nptII); confers resistance to neomycin, kanamycin, and G418 (Geneticin®)
   3473..3625    +  CDS            ble (fragment): BLE_KLEPN - Experimental evidence at protein level: Swiss-Prot protein existence level 1. Binding protein with a strong affinity to the bleomycin family of antibiotics. Binds to CL990; an antimitotic-antibiotic compound. From Klebsiella pneumoniae.
   3684..3731    +  polyA_signal   HSV TK poly(A) signal: herpes simplex virus thymidine kinase polyadenylation signal (Cole and Stacy, 1985)
   3822..3838    -  polyA_signal   bGH poly(A) signal (fragment): bovine growth hormone polyadenylation signal
   4060..4648    +  rep_origin     ori: high-copy-number ColE1/pMB1/pBR322/pUC origin of replication
