>Addgene plasmid #88840 | RHPMP140 (pLifeAct mOrange2) | addgene full sequence | sequence record 177491 | Addgene NGS Result
TAGTTATTAATAGTAATCAATTACGGGGTCATTAGTTCATAGCCCATATATGGAGTTCCGCGTTACATAA
CTTACGGTAAATGGCCCGCCTGGCTGACCGCCCAACGACCCCCGCCCATTGACGTCAATAATGACGTATG
TTCCCATAGTAACGCCAATAGGGACTTTCCATTGACGTCAATGGGTGGAGTATTTACGGTAAACTGCCCA
CTTGGCAGTACATCAAGTGTATCATATGCCAAGTACGCCCCCTATTGACGTCAATGACGGTAAATGGCCC
GCCTGGCATTATGCCCAGTACATGACCTTATGGGACTTTCCTACTTGGCAGTACATCTACGTATTAGTCA
TCGCTATTACCATGGTGATGCGGTTTTGGCAGTACATCAATGGGCGTGGATAGCGGTTTGACTCACGGGG
ATTTCCAAGTCTCCACCCCATTGACGTCAATGGGAGTTTGTTTTGGCACCAAAATCAACGGGACTTTCCA
AAATGTCGTAACAACTCCGCCCCATTGACGCAAATGGGCGGTAGGCGTGTACGGTGGGAGGTCTATATAA
GCAGAGCTGGTTTAGTGAACCGTCAGATCCGCTAGCGCTACCGGACTCAGATCTCGAGCTCAAGCTTCGA
ATTCCACCATGGGCGTGGCCGACCTGATCAAGAAGTTCGAGAGCATCAGCAAGGAGGAGGGGGATCCACC
GGTCGCCACCATGGTGATGGTGAGCAAGGGCGAGGAGAATAATATGGCCATCATTAAGGAGTTCATGCGC
TTCAAGGTGCACATGGAGGGCACTGTGAACGGCCACGAGTTCGAGATCGAGGGCGAGGGCGAGGGCCACC
CCTACGAGGGCTTTCAGACCGCTAAGCTGAAGGTGACCAAGGGCGGCCCCCTGCCCTTCGCCTGGGACAT
CCTGTCCCCTCTCATCACCTACGGCTCCAAGGCCTACGTGAAGCACCCCGCCGACATCCCCGACTACTTC
AAGCTGTCCTTCCCCGAGGGCTTCAAGTGGGAGCGCGTGATGAACTACGAGGACGGCGGCGTGGTGACCG
TGACCCAGGACTCCTCTCTGCAGGACGGCGAGTTCATCTACAAGGTGAAGATGCGCGGCACCAACTTCCC
CTCCGACGGCCCCGTGATGCAGAAGAAGACCATGGGCTGGGAGGCCTCCTCCGAGCGGATGTACCCCGAG
GACGGCGCCCTGAAGGGCGAGATCAGGATGAGGCTGAAGCTGAAGGATGGCGGCCACTACACCTCCGAGG
TCAAGACTACCTACAAGGCCAAGAAGTCCGTGCTGCTGCCCGGCGCCTACATCGTCGGCATCAAGCTGGA
CATCACCTCCCACAACGAGGACTACACCATCGTGGAACAGTACGAACGCTCCGAGGCCCGCCACTCCACC
GGCGGCATGGACGAGCTGTACAAGTAAAGCGGCCGCGACTCTAGATCATAATCAGCCATACCACATTTGT
AGAGGTTTTACTTGCTTTAAAAAACCTCCCACACCTCCCCCTGAACCTGAAACATAAAATGAATGCAATT
GTTGTTGTTAACTTGTTTATTGCAGCTTATAATGGTTACAAATAAAGCAATAGCATCACAAATTTCACAA
ATAAAGCATTTTTTTCACTGCATTCTAGTTGTGGTTTGTCCAAACTCATCAATGTATCTTAAGGCGTAAA
TTGTAAGCGTTAATATTTTGTTAAAATTCGCGTTAAATTTTTGTTAAATCAGCTCATTTTTTAACCAATA
GGCCGAAATCGGCAAAATCCCTTATAAATCAAAAGAATAGACCGAGATAGGGT
[37 nt withheld, positions 1804-1840]
AAAGAACGTGGACTCCAACGTCAAAGG
[49 nt withheld, positions 1868-1916]
T
[91 nt withheld, positions 1918-2008]
G
[124 nt withheld, positions 2010-2133]
CAGGTGGCACTTTTCGGGGAAATGTGCGCGGAACCCCTATTTGTTTATTTTTCTAAATACATTCAAATAT
GTATCCGCTCATGAGACAATAACCCTGATAAATGCTTCAATAATATTGAAAAAGGAAGAGTCCTGAGGCG
GAAAGAACCAGCTGTGGAATGTGTGTCAGTTAGGGTGTGGAAAGTCCCCAGGCTCCCCAGCAGGCAGAAG
TATGCAAAGCATGCATCTCAATTAGTCAGCAACCAGGTGTGGAAAGTCCCCAGGCTCCCCAGCAGGCAGA
AGTATGCAAAGCATGCATCTCAATTAGTCAGCAACCATAGTCCCGCCCCTAACTCCGCCCATCCCGCCCC
TAACTCCGCCCAGTTCCGCCCATTCTCCGCCCCATGGCTGACTAATTTTTTTTATTTATGCAGAGGCCGA
GGCCGCCTCGGCCTCTGAGCTATTCCAGAAGTAGTGAGGAGGCTTTTTTGGAGGCCTAGGCTTTTGCAAA
GATCGATCAAGAGACAGGATGAGGATCGTTTCGCATGATTGAACAAGATGGATTGCACGCAGGTTCTCCG
GCCGCTTGGGTGGAGAGGCTATTCGGCTATGACTGGGCACAACAGACAATCGGCTGCTCTGATGCCGCCG
TGTTCCGGCTGTCAGCGCAGGGGCGCCCGGTTCTTTTTGTCAAGACCGACCTGTCCGGTGCCCTGAATGA
ACTGCAAGACGAGGCAGCGCGGCTATCGTGGCTGGCCACGACGGGCGTTCCTTGCGCAGCTGTGCTCGAC
GTTGTCACTGAAGCGGGAAGGGACTGGCTGCTATTGGGCGAAGTGCCGGGGCAGGATCTCCTGTCATCTC
ACCTTGCTCCTGCCGAGAAAGTATCCATCATGGCTGATGCAATGCGGCGGCTGCATACGCTTGATCCGGC
TACCTGCCCATTCGACCACCAAGCGAAACATCGCATCGAGCGAGCACGTACTCGGATGGAAGCCGGTCTT
GTCGATCAGGATGATCTGGACGAAGAGCATCAGGGGCTCGCGCCAGCCGAACTGTTCGCCAGGCTCAAGG
CGAGCATGCCCGACGGCGAGGATCTCGTCGTGACCCATGGCGATGCCTGCTTGCCGAATATCATGGTGGA
AAATGGCCGCTTTTCTGGATTCATCGACTGTGGCCGGCTGGGTGTGGCGGACCGCTATCAGGACATAGCG
TTGGCTACCCGTGATATTGCTGAAGAGCTTGGCGGCGAATGGGCTGACCGCTTCCTCGTGCTTTACGGTA
TCGCCGCTCCCGATTCGCAGCGCATCGCCTTCTATCGCCTTCTTGACGAGTTCTTCTGAGCGGGACTCTG
GGGTTCGAAATGACCGACCAAGCGACGCCCAACCTGCCATCACGAGATTTCGATTCCACCGCCGCCTTCT
ATGAAAGGTTGGGCTTCGGAATCGTTTTCCGGGACGCCGGCTGGATGATCCTCCAGCGCGGGGATCTCAT
GCTGGAGTTCTTCGCCCACCCTAGGGGGAGGCTAACTGAAACACGGAAGGAGACAATACCGGAAGGAACC
CGCGCTATGACGGCAATAAAAAGACAGAATAAAACGCACGGTGTTGGGTCGTTTGTTCATAAACGCGGGG
TTCGGTCCCAGGGCTGGCACTCTGTCGATACCCCACCGAGACCCCATTGGGGCCAATACGCCCGCGTTTC
TTCCTTTTCCCCACCCCACCCCCCAAGTTCGGGTGAAGGCCCAGGGCTCGCAGCCAACGTCGGGGCGGCA
GGCCCTGCCATAGCCTCAGGTTACTCATATATACTTTAGATTGATTTAAAACTTCATTTTTAATTTAAAA
GGATCTAGGTGAAGATCCTTTTTGATAATCTCATGACCAAAATCCCTTAACGTGAGTTTTCGTTCCACTG
AGCGTCAGACCCCGTAGAAAAGATCAAAGGATCTTCTTGAGATCCTTTTTTTCTGCGCGTAATCTGCTGC
TTGCAAACAAAAAAACCACCGCTACCAGCGGTGGTTTGTTTGCCGGATCAAGAGCTACCAACTCTTTTTC
CGAAGGTAACTGGCTTCAGCAGAGCGCAGATACCAAATACTGTTCTTCTAGTGTAGCCGTAGTTAGGCCA
CCACTTCAAGAACTCTGTAGCACCGCCTACATACCTCGCTCTGCTAATCCTGTTACCAGTGGCTGCTGCC
AGTGGCGATAAGTCGTGTCTTACCGGGTTGGACTCAAGACGATAGTTACCGGATAAGGCGCAGCGGTCGG
GCTGAACGGGGGGTTCGTGCACACAGCCCAGCTTGGAGCGAACGACCTACACCGAACTGAGATACCTACA
GCGTGAGCTATGAGAAAGCGCCACGCTTCCCGAAGGGAGAAAGGCGGACAGGTATCCGGTAAGCGGCAGG
GTCGGAACAGGAGAGCGCACGAGGGAGCTTCCAGGGGGAAACGCCTGGTATCTTTATAGTCCTGTCGGGT
TTCGCCACCTCTGACTTGAGCGTCGATTTTTGTGATGCTCGTCAGGGGGGCGGAGCCTATGGAAAAACGC
CAGCAACGCGGCCTTTTTACGGTTCCTGGCCTTTTGCTGGCCTTTTGCTCACATGTTCTTTCCTGCGTTA
TCCCCTGATTCTGTGGATAACCGTATTACCGCCATGCAT
Features (pLannotate 1.2.2; 15 found; start..end, strand, type, name):
     61..364     +  enhancer       CMV enhancer: human cytomegalovirus immediate early enhancer
    365..568     +  promoter       CMV promoter: human cytomegalovirus (CMV) immediate early promoter
    591..634     +  misc_feature   MCS (fragment): multiple cloning site
    639..710     +  CDS            ABP140 (fragment): AB140_YEAST - Also known as TRM140. Experimental evidence at protein level: Swiss-Prot protein existence level 1. S-adenosyl-L-methionine-dependent methyltransferase that mediates N(3)-methylcytidine modification of residue 32 of the tRNA anticodon loop of tRNA(Thr) and tRNA(Ser). Binds F-actin and shows weak F-actin cross-linking activity. From Saccharomyces cerevisiae (strain ATCC 204508 / S288c) (Baker's yeast).
    717..1424    +  CDS            PSmOrange2: PSmOrange2 is a photoconvertible orange fluorescent protein published in 2012, derived from Discosoma sp.. It has high acid sensitivity.
   1444..1527    +  CDS            large T antigen (fragment): large T antigen from SV40 (simian virus 40)
   1550..1671    +  polyA_signal   SV40 poly(A) signal: SV40 polyadenylation signal
   1705..2133    -  rep_origin     f1 ori (sequence partly withheld): f1 bacteriophage origin of replication; arrow indicates direction of (+) strand synthesis
   2160..2264    +  promoter       AmpR promoter: bla
   2266..2623    +  promoter       SV40 promoter: SV40 enhancer and early promoter
   2658..3452    +  CDS            NeoR/KanR: aminoglycoside phosphotransferase from Tn5; aph(3')-II (or nptII); confers resistance to neomycin, kanamycin, and G418 (Geneticin®)
   3473..3625    +  CDS            ble (fragment): BLE_KLEPN - Experimental evidence at protein level: Swiss-Prot protein existence level 1. Binding protein with a strong affinity to the bleomycin family of antibiotics. Binds to CL990; an antimitotic-antibiotic compound. From Klebsiella pneumoniae.
   3684..3731    +  polyA_signal   HSV TK poly(A) signal: herpes simplex virus thymidine kinase polyadenylation signal (Cole and Stacy, 1985)
   3822..3838    -  polyA_signal   bGH poly(A) signal (fragment): bovine growth hormone polyadenylation signal
   4060..4648    +  rep_origin     ori: high-copy-number ColE1/pMB1/pBR322/pUC origin of replication
