[The description below was written by a language model from this plasmid's Addgene catalogue record and pLannotate feature annotations shown in this document.]
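Description:
RHPMP140 (pLifeAct mOrange2) is a 4,762-nt mammalian expression plasmid built on the mEos4b-Lifeact backbone, in which the fluorescent protein has been exchanged for mOrange2 using BamHI and NotI sites that remain intact. It is propagated in E. coli from a high-copy ColE1/pUC-type origin under kanamycin selection and also carries an f1 phage origin. A single NeoR/KanR (Tn5 aminoglycoside phosphotransferase) gene serves both hosts. The bacterial AmpR (bla) promoter drives it for kanamycin resistance, and the adjacent SV40 enhancer/early promoter, paired with the HSV TK polyadenylation signal, drives it in mammalian cells to allow G418 selection of stable transfectants.

The payload is expressed from the human CMV immediate-early enhancer and promoter. Downstream of a remnant multiple cloning site lies LifeAct, annotated in the feature table as a short fragment of yeast ABP140, the F-actin-binding protein from which this peptide derives. It is fused in frame at its C terminus to the orange fluorescent protein, and the transcript is terminated by an SV40 poly(A) signal. The automated annotation labels the fluorescent protein as PSmOrange2, a photoconvertible relative derived from the same Discosoma lineage, whereas the catalogue entry names it mOrange2. This probably reflects a best match between closely related variants, but the record does not settle it. Small annotated fragments of SV40 large T antigen, ble and the bGH poly(A) signal appear to be incidental backbone remnants rather than functional elements.

The fusion decorates filamentous actin in transfected mammalian cells, and the stated purpose is localization of LifeAct-mOrange2 by super-resolution microscopy.
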