Addgene plasmid #88840: RHPMP140 (pLifeAct mOrange2)
Purpose: Localization by Super-Resolution microscopy of lifeAct fused to mOrange2
Depositing lab: Ricardo Henriques. Depositing organization: University College London.
Backbone
  Vector backbone: mEos4b-Lifeact Plasmid #54813
  Vector type: Mammalian Expression
  Selectable markers: Neomycin (select with G418)
Growth in bacteria
  Bacterial resistance: Kanamycin, 50 μg/mL
  Growth temperature: 37°C
  Growth strain: DH5alpha
  Copy number: High Copy
Gene/Insert
  Gene/Insert name: LifeAct
  Promoter: CMV
  Tag / fusion protein: mOrange2 (C terminal on insert)
  Cloning method: Restriction Enzyme; 5′ cloning site BamHI (not destroyed); 3′ cloning site NotI (not destroyed)
  Sequencing primers: 5′ CMV-F
Terms and licenses: Academic/Nonprofit Terms; Industry Terms: Not Available to Industry
How to cite: RHPMP140 (pLifeAct mOrange2) was a gift from Ricardo Henriques (Addgene plasmid # 88840 ; http://n2t.net/addgene:88840 ; RRID:Addgene_88840)
